Addgene plasmid #158435: pMH-05
Purpose: pBAD33 vector encoding MotA, YPet - EAAAK linker - MotB
Depositing lab: Francesco Pedaci. Depositing organization: CNRS UMR 5048, INSERM U1054, Centre de Biochimie Structurale. Publication: Impact of fluorescent protein fusions on the bacterial flagellar motor. Heo M, Nord AL, Chamousset D, van Rijn E, Beaumont HJE, Pedaci F. Sci Rep. 2017 Oct 3;7(1):12583. doi: 10.1038/s41598-017-11241-w. PubMed 28974721.
Backbone
  Vector backbone: pBAD33
  Vector type: Bacterial Expression
Growth in bacteria
  Bacterial resistance: Chloramphenicol, 25 μg/mL
  Growth temperature: 30°C
  Growth strain: JPA605 (parent strain RP437)
  Growth instructions: Plasmid was deposited to Addgene in a custom bacterial strain, JPA605 (parent strain RP437). However, the plasmid may easily be stored and expressed in DH5alpha.
  Copy number: Unknown
Gene/Insert 1
  Gene/Insert name: MotA
  Species: E. coli
  Insert size (bp): 888
Gene/Insert 2
  Gene/Insert name: MotB
  Species: E. coli
  Insert size (bp): 927
  Tag / fusion protein: yPET - EAAAK linker (N terminal on insert)
Terms and licenses: Academic/Nonprofit Terms; Industry Terms: Not Available to Industry
How to cite: pMH-05 was a gift from Francesco Pedaci (Addgene plasmid # 158435 ; http://n2t.net/addgene:158435 ; RRID:Addgene_158435)
