[The description below was written by a language model from this plasmid's Addgene catalogue record and pLannotate feature annotations shown in this document.]
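Description:
pMH-05 is a bacterial expression plasmid built on the pBAD33 backbone for arabinose-controlled production of the two E. coli flagellar stator proteins, with MotB carrying a fluorescent tag. The sequenced record is 7,893 nt. Replication relies on the medium-copy p15A origin, which is compatible with ColE1-type plasmids, and selection is by chloramphenicol through a cat gene driven by its own promoter. The annotation also picks up remnants typical of this backbone lineage: truncated β-lactamase and tetracycline-resistance fragments, partial ColE1-type and RSF origin matches, an IS1 fragment and an M13 phage origin. Only chloramphenicol resistance is listed as the functional marker.

The payload sits downstream of the araBAD promoter, with the divergently transcribed araC regulator providing repression in the absence of L-arabinose and induction when it is added. The motA coding sequence comes first, followed almost immediately by YPet, a yellow fluorescent protein, joined through a short rigid EAAAK linker to the N terminus of MotB. The arrangement resembles an operon in which untagged MotA and YPet-MotB are transcribed from a single promoter. Transcription ends at the rrnB T1 and T2 terminators, preceded by a 5S rRNA segment carried over from the rrnB region.

MotA and MotB together form the stator units that conduct protons and generate torque in the flagellar motor. The associated publication examines how fluorescent protein fusions affect motor function, so this plasmid appears to be intended for expressing labelled stators and assessing the effect of the tag and linker on motor behaviour. It was deposited in a custom strain derived from RP437, though standard cloning strains are reported to maintain it as well.
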