Features (pLannotate 1.2.2; 21 found; start..end, strand, type, name):
      7..291     +  promoter       araBAD promoter: araBAD; promoter of the L-arabinose operon of E. coli; the araC regulatory gene is transcribed in the opposite direction (Guzman et al., 1995)
    312..331     +  misc_feature   MCS (fragment): pUC18/19 multiple cloning site
    347..1228    +  CDS            motA: MOTA_ECOLI - Also known as flaJ. Experimental evidence at protein level: Swiss-Prot protein existence level 1. MotA and MotB comprise the stator element of the flagellar motor complex. Required for rotation of the flagellar motor. Probable transmembrane proton channel. Overexpression of MotA, with or without MotB, restores motility in a pdeH disruption, (a c-di-GMP phosphodiesterase) suggesting there is an interaction (direct or indirect) between the c-di-GMP-binding flagellar brake protein YcgR and the flagellar stator. From Escherichia coli (strain K12).
   1232..1945    +  CDS            YPet: yellow fluorescent protein optimized for FRET with CyPet (Nguyen and Daugherty, 2005)
   1961..2881    +  CDS            motB: MOTB_ECOLI - Experimental evidence at protein level: Swiss-Prot protein existence level 1. MotA and MotB comprise the stator element of the flagellar motor complex. Required for the rotation of the flagellar motor. Probably a linker that fastens the torque-generating machinery to the cell wall. Overexpression of this protein with MotA improves motility in a pdeH disruption, (a c-di-GMP phosphodiesterase) suggesting there is an interaction (direct or indirect) between the c-di-GMP-binding flagellar brake protein YcgR and the flagellar stator. From Escherichia coli (strain K12).
   2984..3099    +  ncRNA          5S rRNA: Accession: RF00001 - 5S ribosomal RNA
   3103..3189    +  terminator     rrnB T1 terminator: Escherichia coli rrnB; transcription terminator T1 from the E. coli rrnB gene
   3281..3308    +  terminator     rrnB T2 terminator: transcription terminator T2 from the E. coli rrnB gene
   3327..3418    +  promoter       AmpR promoter: bla
   3419..3538    +  CDS            AmpR (fragment): β-lactamase; bla; confers resistance to ampicillin, carbenicillin, and related antibiotics
   3539..3833    +  CDS            bla(M) (fragment): β-lactamase lacking the signal sequence; bla(M); allows cytosolic expression of β-lactamase
   3876..4256    +  rep_origin     M13 ori (sequence partly withheld): M13 bacteriophage origin of replication; arrow indicates direction of (+) strand synthesis
   4442..4675    +  rep_origin     ori (fragment): high-copy-number ColE1/pMB1/pBR322/pUC origin of replication
   4887..5546    -  CDS            CmR: chloramphenicol acetyltransferase; cat; confers resistance to chloramphenicol
   5547..5649    -  promoter       cat promoter: promoter of the E. coli cat gene encoding chloramphenicol acetyltransferase
   5770..5913    +  mobile_element IS1 (fragment): prokaryotic transposable element IS1
   6032..6087    -  rep_origin     RSF ori (fragment): Plasmids containing the RSF 1030 origin of replication can be propagated in E. coli cells that contain additional plasmids with compatible origins.
   6175..6720    -  rep_origin     p15A ori: Plasmids containing the medium-copy-number p15A origin of replication can be propagated in E. coli cells that contain a second plasmid with the ColE1 origin.
   6757..6877    -  CDS            TcR (fragment): tetracycline efflux protein; tet; confers resistance to tetracycline
   6887..6905    +  promoter       tet promoter (fragment): E. coli promoter for tetracycline efflux protein gene
   6995..7873    -  CDS            araC: L-arabinose regulatory protein; araC
>Addgene plasmid #158435 | pMH-05 | addgene full sequence | sequence record 313772 | Addgene NGS Result
TCAGAGAAGAAACCAATTGTCCATATTGCATCAGACATTGCCGTCACTGCGTCTTTTACTGGCTCTTCTC
GCTAACCAAACCGGTAACCCCGCTTATTAAAAGCATTCTGTAACAAAGCGGGACCAAAGCCATGACAAAA
ACGCGTAACAAAAGTGTCTATAATCACGGCAGAAAAGTCCACATTGATTATTTGCACGGCGTCACACTTT
GCTATGCCATAGCATTTTTATCCATAAGATTAGCGGATCCTACCTGACGCTTTTTATCGCAACTCTCTAC
TGTTTCTCCATACCCGTTTTTTTGGGCTAGCGAATTCGAGCTCGGTACCCGAAGGATGATGTCGTGCTTA
TCTTATTAGGTTACCTGGTTGTTCTCGGTACAGTTTTCGGCGGTTATTTGATGACCGGTGGAAGCCTTGG
AGCACTCTATCAACCCGCTGAACTGGTGATTATTGCCGGTGCAGGGATTGGGTCGTTTATCGTCGGCAAT
AATGGCAAAGCGATTAAAGGCACGCTGAAGGCGCTGCCGTTGCTGTTTCGTCGCTCCAAATACACCAAAG
CAATGTATATGGATCTGCTGGCTCTGCTTTATCGGTTGATGGCGAAATCGCGGCAGATGGGGATGTTTTC
GCTGGAACGTGATATTGAAAATCCCCGTGAGAGCGAGATCTTCGCCAGCTACCCACGCATCCTCGCGGAT
AGCGTCATGCTTGATTTTATCGTCGATTATCTGCGCCTGATTATCAGCGGTCACATGAACACCTTCGAAA
TCGAAGCTCTGATGGATGAAGAGATTGAGACGCACGAAAGCGAGGCAGAAGTCCCGGCGAACAGTCTGGC
GCTGGTCGGGGACTCACTTCCGGCGTTTGGTATTGTTGCGGCTGTAATGGGGGTCGTTCACGCGTTAGGT
TCAGCCGATCGTCCTGCCGCCGAGCTGGGTGCGCTTATCGCACATGCGATGGTGGGGACTTTCCTCGGCA
TTTTATTGGCTTACGGATTTATTTCCCCATTAGCGACTGTTTTACGTCAGAAAAGCGCCGAAACCAGCAA
AATGATGCAGTGCGTCAAAGTCACTCTGCTTTCTAATCTGAACGGTTACGCACCGCCTATCGCCGTTGAG
TTTGGTCGCAAAACGCTCTATTCCAGCGAACGTCCGTCGTTTATTGAACTGGAAGAGCATGTGCGTGCGG
TGAAAAATCCGCAACAACAGACGACAACCGAGGAAGCATGAATGTCTAAAGGTGAAGAATTATTCACTGG
TGTTGTCCCAATTTTGGTTGAATTAGATGGTGATGTTAATGGTCACAAATTTTCTGTCTCCGGTGAAGGT
GAAGGTGATGCTACGTACGGTAAATTGACCTTAAAATTACTCTGTACTACTGGTAAATTGCCAGTTCCAT
GGCCAACCTTAGTCACTACTTTAGGTTATGGTGTTCAATGTTTTGCTAGATACCCAGATCATATGAAACA
ACATGACTTTTTCAAGTCTGCCATGCCAGAAGGTTATGTTCAAGAAAGAACTATTTTTTTCAAAGATGAC
GGTAACTACAAGACCAGAGCTGAAGTCAAGTTTGAAGGTGATACCTTAGTTAATAGAATCGAATTAAAAG
GTATTGATTTTAAAGAAGATGGTAACATTTTAGGTCACAAATTGGAATACAACTATAACTCTCACAATGT
TTACATCACTGCTGACAAACAAAAGAATGGTATCAAAGCTAACTTCAAAATTAGACACAACATTGAAGAT
GGTGGTGTTCAATTAGCTGACCATTATCAACAAAATACTCCAATTGGTGATGGTCCAGTCTTGTTACCAG
ACAACCATTACTTATCCTATCAATCTGCCTTATTCAAAGATCCAAACGAAAAGAGAGACCACATGGTCTT
GTTAGAATTTTTGACTGCTGCTGGTATTACCGAGGGTATGAATGAATTGTACAAAGAAGCGGCAGCTAAG
AAGAATCAAGCGCATCCGATTATTGTCGTCAAACGACGCAAAGCCAAAAGCCACGGGGCAGCACATGGAT
CGTGGAAGATTGCTTATGCCGACTTTATGACTGCGATGATGGCCTTTTTTCTGGTGATGTGGCTGATCTC
CATCTCCAGCCCAAAAGAGCTGATTCAGATTGCGGAGTACTTCCGGACTCCACTGGCGACTGCGGTTACG
GGCGGCGATCGCATTTCTAATAGTGAAAGCCCAATTCCCGGCGGTGGTGATGATTACACCCAAAGCCAGG
GGGAAGTGAATAAGCAGCCGAACATCGAAGAGCTGAAAAAACGCATGGAGCAAAGTCGATTGCGGAAATT
GCGGGGTGATCTCGACCAGTTGATAGAGTCCGATCCGAAACTGCGGGCGTTACGTCCCCATCTCAAAATC
GATCTGGTCCAGGAAGGTCTACGTATTCAGATCATCGATAGCCAGAATCGCCCGATGTTTAGAACCGGCA
GTGCCGATGTCGAACCCTATATGCGCGACATTCTGCGCGCCATTGCGCCTGTACTGAACGGTATTCCCAA
CCGTATTAGCCTTTCAGGTCATACCGATGATTTCCCCTACGCCAGCGGTGAGAAAGGATATAGCAACTGG
GAGCTTTCTGCCGATCGGGCCAATGCATCCCGCCGCGAACTGATGGTCGGAGGGTTGGATAGCGGCAAAG
TGTTACGTGTCGTCGGCATGGCGGCAACGATGCGCTTAAGCGATCGCGGACCTGATGATGCCGTCAACCG
TCGCATCAGCCTGCTGGTACTGAACAAACAAGCCGAACAGGCCATTTTGCATGAAAACGCCGAAAGCCAG
AATGAGCCAGTAAGCGCCCTGGAAAAACCTGAGGTTGCACCACAGGTCAGTGTTCCCACAATGCCATCAG
CCGAACCGAGGTGAGCAGGCATGCAAGCTTGGCTGTTTTGGCGGATGAGAGAAGATTTTCAGCCTGATAC
AGATTAAATCAGAACGCAGAAGCGGTCTGATAAAACAGAATTTGCCTGGCGGCAGTAGCGCGGTGGTCCC
ACCTGACCCCATGCCGAACTCAGAAGTGAAACGCCGTAGCGCCGATGGTAGTGTGGGGTCTCCCCATGCG
AGAGTAGGGAACTGCCAGGCATCAAATAAAACGAAAGGCTCAGTCGAAAGACTGGGCCTTTCGTTTTATC
TGTTGTTTGTCGGTGAACGCTCTCCTGAGTAGGACAAATCCGCCGGGAGCGGATTTGAACGTTGCGAAGC
AACGGCCCGGAGGGTGGCGGGCANNNNGCCCGCCATAAACTGCCAGGCATCAAATTAAGCAGAAGGCCAT
CCTGACGGATGGCCTTTTTGCGTTTCTACAAACTCTTTTGTTTATTTTTCTAAATACATTCAAATATGTA
TCCGCTCATGAGACAATAACCCTGATAAATGCTTCAATAATATTGAAAAAGGAAGAGTATGAGTATTCAA
CATTTCCGTGTCGCCCTTATTCCCTTTTTTGCGGCATTTTGCCTTCCTGTTTTTGCTCACCCAGAAACGC
TGGTGAAAGTAAAAGATGCTGAAGATCAGTTGGGTGCAGCAAACTATTAACTGGCGAACTACTTACTCTA
GCTTCCCGGCAACAATTAATAGACTGGATGGAGGCGGATAAAGTTGCAGGACCACTTCTGCGCTCGGCCC
TTCCGGCTGGCTGGTTTATTGCTGATAAATCTGGAGCCGGTGAGCGTGGGTCTCGCGGTATCATTGCAGC
ACTGGGGCCAGATGGTAAGCCCTCCCGTATCGTAGTTATCTACACGACGGGGAGTCAGGCAACTATGGAT
GAACGAAATAGACAGATCGCTGAGATAGGTGCCTCACTGATTAAGCATTGGTAACTGTCAGACCAAGTTT
ACTCATATATACTTTAGATTGATT
[125 nt withheld, positions 3875-3999]
C
[141 nt withheld, positions 4001-4141]
CCTTTGACGTTGGAGTCCACGTTCTTT
[37 nt withheld, positions 4169-4205]
ACCCTATCTCGGGCTATTCTTTTGATTTATAAGGGATTTTGCCGATTTCGGCCTATTGGTTAAAAAATGA
GCTGATTTAACAAAAATTTAACGCGAATTTTAACAAAATATTAACGTTTACAATTTAAAAGGATCTAGGT
GAAGATCCTTTTTGATAATCTCATGACCAAAATCCCTTAACGTGAGTTTTCGTTCCACTGAGCGTCAGAC
CCCGTAGAAAAGATCAAAGGATCTTCTTGAGATCCTTTTTTTCTGCGCGTAATCTGCTGCTTGCAAACAA
AAAAACCACCGCTACCAGCGGTGGTTTGTTTGCCGGATCAAGAGCTACCAACTCTTTTTCCGAAGGTAAC
TGGCTTCAGCAGAGCGCAGATACCAAATACTGTCCTTCTAGTGTAGCCGTAGTTAGGCCACCACTTCAAG
AACTCTGTAGCACCGCCTACATACCTCGCTCTGCTAATCCTGTTACCAGTCAGGCATTTGAGAAGCACAC
GGTCACACTGCTTCCGGTAGTCAATAAACCGGTAAACCAGCAATAGACATAAGCGGCTATTTAACGACCC
TGCCCTGAACCGACGACCGGGTCGAATTTGCTTTCGAATTTCTGCCATTCATCCGCTTATTATCACTTAT
TCAGGCGTAGCAACCAGGCGTTTAAGGGCACCAATAACTGCCTTAAAAAAATTACGCCCCGCCCTGCCAC
TCATCGCAGTACTGTTGTAATTCATTAAGCATTCTGCCGACATGGAAGCCATCACAAACGGCATGATGAA
CCTGAATCGCCAGCGGCATCAGCACCTTGTCGCCTTGCGTATAATATTTGCCCATGGTGAAAACGGGGGC
GAAGAAGTTGTCCATATTGGCCACGTTTAAATCAAAACTGGTGAAACTCACCCAGGGATTGGCTGAGACG
AAAAACATATTCTCAATAAACCCTTTAGGGAAATAGGCCAGGTTTTCACCGTAACACGCCACATCTTGCG
AATATATGTGTAGAAACTGCCGGAAATCGTCGTGGTATTCACTCCAGAGCGATGAAAACGTTTCAGTTTG
CTCATGGAAAACGGTGTAACAAGGGTGAACACTATCCCATATCACCAGCTCACCGTCTTTCATTGCCATA
CGGAATTCCGGATGAGCATTCATCAGGCGGGCAAGAATGTGAATAAAGGCCGGATAAAACTTGTGCTTAT
TTTTCTTTACGGTCTTTAAAAAGGCCGTAATATCCAGCTGAACGGTCTGGTTATAGGTACATTGAGCAAC
TGACTGAAATGCCTCAAAATGTTCTTTACGATGCCATTGGGATATATCAACGGTGGTATATCCAGTGATT
TTTTTCTCCATTTTAGCTTCCTTAGCTCCTGAAAATCTCGATAACTCAAAAAATACGCCCGGTAGTGATC
TTATTTCATTATGGTGAAAGTTGGAACCTCTTACGTGCCGATCAACGTCTCATTTTCGCCAAAAGTTGGC
CCAGGGCTTCCCGGTATCAACAGGGACACCAGGATTTATTTATTCTGCGAAGTGATCTTCCGTCACAGGT
ATTTATTCGGCGCAAAGTGCGTCGGGTGATGCTGCCAACTTACTGATTTAGTGTATGATGGTGTTTTTGA
GGTGCTCCAGTGGCTTCTGTTTCTATCAGCTGTCCCTCCTGTTCAGCTACTGACGGGGTGGTGCGTAACG
GCAAAAGCACCGCCGGACATCAGCGCTAGCGGAGTGTATACTGGCTTACTATGTTGGCACTGATGAGGGT
GTCAGTGAAGTGCTTCATGTGGCAGGAGAAAAAAGGCTGCACCGGTGCGTCAGCAGAATATGTGATACAG
GATATATTCCGCTTCCTCGCTCACTGACTCGCTACGCTCGGTCGTTCGACTGCGGCGAGCGGAAATGGCT
TACGAACGGGGCGGAGATTTCCTGGAAGATGCCAGGAAGATACTTAACAGGGAAGTGAGAGGGCCGCGGC
AAAGCCGTTTTTCCATAGGCTCCGCCCCCCTGACAAGCATCACGAAATCTGACGCTCAAATCAGTGGTGG
CGAAACCCGACAGGACTATAAAGATACCAGGCGTTTCCCCCTGGCGGCTCCCTCGTGCGCTCTCCTGTTC
CTGCCTTTCGGTTTACCGGTGTCATTCCGCTGTTATGGCCGCGTTTGTCTCATTCCACGCCTGACACTCA
GTTCCGGGTAGGCAGTTCGCTCCAAGCTGGACTGTATGCACGAACCCCCCGTTCAGTCCGACCGCTGCGC
CTTATCCGGTAACTATCGTCTTGAGTCCAACCCGGAAAGACATGCAAAAGCACCACTGGCAGCAGCCACT
GGTAATTGATTTAGAGGAGTTAGTCTTGAAGTCATGCGCCGGTTAAGGCTAAACTGAAAGGACAAGTTTT
GGTGACTGCGCTCCTCCAAGCCAGTTACCTCGGTTCAAAGAGTTGGTAGCTCAGAGAACCTTCGAAAAAC
CGCCCTGCAAGGCGGTTTTTTCGTTTTCAGAGCAAGAGATTACGCGCAGACCAAAACGATCTCAAGAAGA
TCATCTTATTAATCAGATAAAATATTTCTAGGCTCATGAGCCCGAAGTGGCGAGCCCGATCTTCCCCATC
GGTGATGTCGGCGATATAGGCGCCAGCAACCGCACCTGTGGCGCCGGTGATGCCGGCCACGATGCGTCCG
GCGTAGAGGATCTGCTCATGTTTGACAGCTTATCATCGATGCATAATGTGCCTGTCAAATGGACGAAGCA
GGGATTCTGCAAACCCTATGCTACTCCGTCAAGCCGTCAATTGTCTGATTCGTTACCAATTATGACAACT
TGACGGCTACATCATTCACTTTTTCTTCACAACCGGCACGGAACTCGCTCGGGCTGGCCCCGGTGCATTT
TTTAAATACCCGCGAGAAATAGAGTTGATCGTCAAAACCAACATTGCGACCGACGGTGGCGATAGGCATC
CGGGTGGTGCTCAAAAGCAGCTTCGCCTGGCTGATACGTTGGTCCTCGCGCCAGCTTAAGACGCTAATCC
CTAACTGCTGGCGGAAAAGATGTGACAGACGCGACGGCGACAAGCAAACATGCTGTGCGACGCTGGCGAT
ATCAAAATTGCTGTCTGCCAGGTGATCGCTGATGTACTGACAAGCCTCGCGTACCCGATTATCCATCGGT
GGATGGAGCGACTCGTTAATCGCTTCCATGCGCCGCAGTAACAATTGCTCAAGCAGATTTATCGCCAGCA
GCTCCGAATAGCGCCCTTCCCCTTGCCCGGCGTTAATGATTTGCCCAAACAGGTCGCTGAAATGCGGCTG
GTGCGCTTCATCCGGGCGAAAGAACCCCGTATTGGCAAATATTGACGGCCAGTTAAGCCATTCATGCCAG
TAGGCGCGCGGACGAAAGTAAACCCACTGGTGATACCATTCGCGAGCCTCCGGATGACGACCGTAGTGAT
GAATCTCTCCTGGCGGGAACAGCAAAATATCACCCGGTCGGCAAACAAATTCTCGTCCCTGATTTTTCAC
CACCCCCTGACCGCGAATGGTGAGATTGAGAATATAACCTTTCATTCCCAGCGGTCGGTCGATAAAAAAA
TCGAGATAACCGTTGGCCTCAATCGGCGTTAAACCCGCCACCAGATGGGCATTAAACGAGTATCCCGGCA
GCAGGGGATCATTTTGCGCTTCAGCCATACTTTTCATACTCCCGCCAT
